>Addgene plasmid #75576 | NUAK1 gRNA (BRDN0001147733) | addgene full sequence | sequence record 184148 | Addgene Assembled Sequence
CCCGGGTGCAAAGATGGATAAAGTTTTAAACAGAGAGGAATCTTTGCAGCTAATGGACCTTCTAGGTCTT
GAAAGGAGTGGGAATTGGCTCCGGTGCCCGTCAGTGGGCAGAGCGCACATCGCCCACAGTCCCCGAGAAG
TTGGGGGGAGGGGTCGGCAATTGATCCGGTGCCTAGAGAAGGTGGCGCGGGGTAAACTGGGAAAGTGATG
TCGTGTACTGGCTCCGCCTTTTTCCCGAGGGTGGGGGAGAACCGTATATAAGTGCAGTAGTCGCCGTGAA
CGTTCTTTTTCGCAACGGGTTTGCCGCCAGAACACAGGTAAGTGCCGTGTGTGGTTCCCGCGGGCCTGGC
CTCTTTACGGGTTATGGCCCTTGCGTGCCTTGAATTACTTCCACCTGGCTGCAGTACGTGATTCTTGATC
CCGAGCTTCGGGTTGGAAGTGGGTGGGAGAGTTCGAGGCCTTGCGCTTAAGGAGCCCCTTCGCCTCGTGC
TTGAGTTGAGGCCTGGCCTGGGCGCTGGGGCCGCCGCGTGCGAATCTGGTGGCACCTTCGCGCCTGTCTC
GCTGCTTTCGATAAGTCTCTAGCCATTTAAAATTTTTGATGACCTGCTGCGACGCTTTTTTTCTGGCAAG
ATAGTCTTGTAAATGCGGGCCAAGATCTGCACACTGGTATTTCGGTTTTTGGGGCCGCGGGCGGCGACGG
GGCCCGTGCGTCCCAGCGCACATGTTCGGCGAGGCGGGGCCTGCGAGCGCGGCCACCGAGAATCGGACGG
GGGTAGTCTCAAGCTGGCCGGCCTGCTCTGGTGCCTGGCCTCGCGCCGCCGTGTATCGCCCCGCCCTGGG
CGGCAAGGCTGGCCCGGTCGGCACCAGTTGCGTGAGCGGAAAGATGGCCGCTTCCCGGCCCTGCTGCAGG
GAGCTCAAAATGGAGGACGCGGCGCTCGGGAGAGCGGGCGGGTGAGTCACCCACACAAAGGAAAAGGGCC
TTTCCGTCCTCAGCCGTCGCTTCATGTGACTCCACGGAGTACCGGGCGCCGTCCAGGCACCTCGATTAGT
TCTCGAGCTTTTGGAGTACGTCGTCTTTAGGTTGGGGGGAGGGGTTTTATGCGATGGAGTTTCCCCACAC
TGAGTGGGTGGAGACTGAAGTTAGGCCAGCTTGGCACTTGATGTAATTCTCCTTGGAATTTGCCCTTTTT
GAGTTTGGATCTTGGTTCATTCTCAAGCCTCAGACAGTGGTTCAAAGTTTTTTTCTTCCATTTCAGGTGT
CGTGACGTACGGCCACCATGACCGAGTACAAGCCCACGGTGCGCCTCGCCACCCGCGACGACGTCCCCAG
GGCCGTACGCACCCTCGCCGCCGCGTTCGCCGACTACCCCGCCACGCGCCACACCGTCGATCCGGACCGC
CACATCGAGCGGGTCACCGAGCTGCAAGAACTCTTCCTCACGCGCGTCGGGCTCGACATCGGCAAGGTGT
GGGTCGCGGACGACGGCGCCGCCGTGGCGGTCTGGACCACGCCGGAGAGCGTCGAAGCGGGGGCGGTGTT
CGCCGAGATCGGCCCGCGCATGGCCGAGTTGAGCGGTTCCCGGCTGGCCGCGCAGCAACAGATGGAAGGC
CTCCTGGCGCCGCACCGGCCCAAGGAGCCCGCGTGGTTCCTGGCCACCGTCGGAGTCTCGCCCGACCACC
AGGGCAAGGGTCTGGGCAGCGCCGTCGTGCTCCCCGGAGTGGAGGCGGCCGAGCGCGCCGGGGTGCCCGC
CTTCCTGGAGACCTCCGCGCCCCGCAACCTCCCCTTCTACGAGCGGCTCGGCTTCACCGTCACCGCCGAC
GTCGAGGTGCCCGAAGGACCGCGCACCTGGTGCATGACCCGCAAGCCCGGTGCCTGAACGCGTTAAGTCG
ACAATCAACCTCTGGATTACAAAATTTGTGAAAGATTGACTGGTATTCTTAACTATGTTGCTCCTTTTAC
GCTATGTGGATACGCTGCTTTAATGCCTTTGTATCATGCTATTGCTTCCCGTATGGCTTTCATTTTCTCC
TCCTTGTATAAATCCTGGTTGCTGTCTCTTTATGAGGAGTTGTGGCCCGTTGTCAGGCAACGTGGCGTGG
TGTGCACTGTGTTTGCTGACGCAACCCCCACTGGTTGGGGCATTGCCACCACCTGTCAGCTCCTTTCCGG
GACTTTCGCTTTCCCCCTCCCTATTGCCACGGCGGAACTCATCGCCGCCTGCCTTGCCCGCTGCTGGACA
GGGGCTCGGCTGTTGGGCACTGACAATTCCGTGGTGTTGTCGGGGAAATCATCGTCCTTTCCTTGGCTGC
TCGCCTGTGTTGCCACCTGGATTCTGCGCGGGACGTCCTTCTGCTACGTCCCTTCGGCCCTCAATCCAGC
GGACCTTCCTTCCCGCGGCCTGCTGCCGGCTCTGCGGCCTCTTCCGCGTCTTCGCCTTCGCCCTCAGACG
AGTCGGATCTCCCTTTGGGCCGCCTCCCCGCGTCGACTTTAAGACCAATGACTTACAAGGCAGCTGTAGA
TCTTAGCCACTTTTTAAAAGAAAAGGGGGGACTGGAAGGGCTAATTCACTCCCAACGAAGACAAGATCTG
CTTTTTGCTTGTACTGGGTCTCTCTGGTTAGACCAGATCTGAGCCTGGGAGCTCTCTGGCTAACTAGGGA
ACCCACTGCTTAAGCCTCAATAAAGCTTGCCTTGAGTGCTTCAAGTAGTGTGTGCCCGTCTGTTGTGTGA
CTCTGGTAACTAGAGATCCCTCAGACCCTTTTAGTCAGTGTGGAAAATCTCTAGCAGTACGTATAGTAGT
TCATGTCATCTTATTATTCAGTATTTATAACTTGCAAAGAAATGAATATCAGAGAGTGAGAGGAACTTGT
TTATTGCAGCTTATAATGGTTACAAATAAAGCAATAGCATCACAAATTTCACAAATAAAGCATTTTTTTC
ACTGCATTCTAGTTGTGGTTTGTCCAAACTCATCAATGTATCTTATCATGTCTGGCTCTAGCTATCCCGC
CCCTAACTCCGCCCATCCCGCCCCTAACTCCGCCCAGTTCCGCCCATTCTCCGCCCCATGGCTGACTAAT
TTTTTTTATTTATGCAGAGGCCGAGGCCGCCTCGGCCTCTGAGCTATTCCAGAAGTAGTGAGGAGGCTTT
TTTGGAGGCCTAGGGACGTACCCAATTCGCCCTATAGTGAGTCGTATTACGCGCGCTCACTGGCCGTCGT
TTTACAACGTCGTGACTGGGAAAACCCTGGCGTTACCCAACTTAATCGCCTTGCAGCACATCCCCCTTTC
GCCAGCTGGCGTAATAGCGAAGAGGCCCGCACCGATCGCCCTTCCCAACAGTTGCGCAGCCTGAATGGCG
AATGGG
[124 nt withheld, positions 3367-3490]
C
[91 nt withheld, positions 3492-3582]
A
[49 nt withheld, positions 3584-3632]
CCTTTGACGTTGGAGTCCACGTTCTTT
[37 nt withheld, positions 3660-3696]
ACCCTATCTCGGTCTATTCTTTTGATTTATAAGGGATTTTGCCGATTTCGGCCTATTGGTTAAAAAATGA
GCTGATTTAACAAAAATTTAACGCGAATTTTAACAAAATATTAACGCTTACAATTTAGGTGGCACTTTTC
GGGGAAATGTGCGCGGAACCCCTATTTGTTTATTTTTCTAAATACATTCAAATATGTATCCGCTCATGAG
ACAATAACCCTGATAAATGCTTCAATAATATTGAAAAAGGAAGAGTATGAGTATTCAACATTTCCGTGTC
GCCCTTATTCCCTTTTTTGCGGCATTTTGCCTTCCTGTTTTTGCTCACCCAGAAACGCTGGTGAAAGTAA
AAGATGCTGAAGATCAGTTGGGTGCACGAGTGGGTTACATCGAACTGGATCTCAACAGCGGTAAGATCCT
TGAGAGTTTTCGCCCCGAAGAACGTTTTCCAATGATGAGCACTTTTAAAGTTCTGCTATGTGGCGCGGTA
TTATCCCGTATTGACGCCGGGCAAGAGCAACTCGGTCGCCGCATACACTATTCTCAGAATGACTTGGTTG
AGTACTCACCAGTCACAGAAAAGCATCTTACGGATGGCATGACAGTAAGAGAATTATGCAGTGCTGCCAT
AACCATGAGTGATAACACTGCGGCCAACTTACTTCTGACAACGATCGGAGGACCGAAGGAGCTAACCGCT
TTTTTGCACAACATGGGGGATCATGTAACTCGCCTTGATCGTTGGGAACCGGAGCTGAATGAAGCCATAC
CAAACGACGAGCGTGACACCACGATGCCTGTAGCAATGGCAACAACGTTGCGCAAACTATTAACTGGCGA
ACTACTTACTCTAGCTTCCCGGCAACAATTAATAGACTGGATGGAGGCGGATAAAGTTGCAGGACCACTT
CTGCGCTCGGCCCTTCCGGCTGGCTGGTTTATTGCTGATAAATCTGGAGCCGGTGAGCGTGGGTCTCGCG
GTATCATTGCAGCACTGGGGCCAGATGGTAAGCCCTCCCGTATCGTAGTTATCTACACGACGGGGAGTCA
GGCAACTATGGATGAACGAAATAGACAGATCGCTGAGATAGGTGCCTCACTGATTAAGCATTGGTAACTG
TCAGACCAAGTTTACTCATATATACTTTAGATTGATTTAAAACTTCATTTTTAATTTAAAAGGATCTAGG
TGAAGATCCTTTTTGATAATCTCATGACCAAAATCCCTTAACGTGAGTTTTCGTTCCACTGAGCGTCAGA
CCCCGTAGAAAAGATCAAAGGATCTTCTTGAGATCCTTTTTTTCTGCGCGTAATCTGCTGCTTGCAAACA
AAAAAACCACCGCTACCAGCGGTGGTTTGTTTGCCGGATCAAGAGCTACCAACTCTTTTTCCGAAGGTAA
CTGGCTTCAGCAGAGCGCAGATACCAAATACTGTTCTTCTAGTGTAGCCGTAGTTAGGCCACCACTTCAA
GAACTCTGTAGCACCGCCTACATACCTCGCTCTGCTAATCCTGTTACCAGTGGCTGCTGCCAGTGGCGAT
AAGTCGTGTCTTACCGGGTTGGACTCAAGACGATAGTTACCGGATAAGGCGCAGCGGTCGGGCTGAACGG
GGGGTTCGTGCACACAGCCCAGCTTGGAGCGAACGACCTACACCGAACTGAGATACCTACAGCGTGAGCT
ATGAGAAAGCGCCACGCTTCCCGAAGGGAGAAAGGCGGACAGGTATCCGGTAAGCGGCAGGGTCGGAACA
GGAGAGCGCACGAGGGAGCTTCCAGGGGGAAACGCCTGGTATCTTTATAGTCCTGTCGGGTTTCGCCACC
TCTGACTTGAGCGTCGATTTTTGTGATGCTCGTCAGGGGGGCGGAGCCTATGGAAAAACGCCAGCAACGC
GGCCTTTTTACGGTTCCTGGCCTTTTGCTGGCCTTTTGCTCACATGTTCTTTCCTGCGTTATCCCCTGAT
TCTGTGGATAACCGTATTACCGCCTTTGAGTGAGCTGATACCGCTCGCCGCAGCCGAACGACCGAGCGCA
GCGAGTCAGTGAGCGAGGAAGCGGAAGAGCGCCCAATACGCAAACCGCCTCTCCCCGCGCGTTGGCCGAT
TCATTAATGCAGCTGGCACGACAGGTTTCCCGACTGGAAAGCGGGCAGTGAGCGCAACGCAATTAATGTG
AGTTAGCTCACTCATTAGGCACCCCAGGCTTTACACTTTATGCTTCCGGCTCGTATGTTGTGTGGAATTG
TGAGCGGATAACAATTTCACACAGGAAACAGCTATGACCATGATTACGCCAAGCGCGCAATTAACCCTCA
CTAAAGGGAACAAAAGCTGGAGCTGCAAGCTTAATGTAGTCTTATGCAATACTCTTGTAGTCTTGCAACA
TGGTAACGATGAGTTAGCAACATGCCTTACAAGGAGAGAAAAAGCACCGTGCATGCCGATTGGTGGAAGT
AAGGTGGTACGATCGTGCCTTATTAGGAAGGCAACAGACGGGTCTGACATGGATTGGACGAACCACTGAA
TTGCCGCATTGCAGAGATATTGTATTTAAGTGCCTAGCTCGATACATAAACGGGTCTCTCTGGTTAGACC
AGATCTGAGCCTGGGAGCTCTCTGGCTAACTAGGGAACCCACTGCTTAAGCCTCAATAAAGCTTGCCTTG
AGTGCTTCAAGTAGTGTGTGCCCGTCTGTTGTGTGACTCTGGTAACTAGAGATCCCTCAGACCCTTTTAG
TCAGTGTGGAAAATCTCTAGCAGTGGCGCCCGAACAGGGACTTGAAAGCGAAAGGGAAACCAGAGGAGCT
CTCTCGACGCAGGACTCGGCTTGCTGAAGCGCGCACGGCAAGAGGCGAGGGGCGGCGACTGGTGAGTACG
CCAAAAATTTTGACTAGCGGAGGCTAGAAGGAGAGAGATGGGTGCGAGAGCGTCAGTATTAAGCGGGGGA
GAATTAGATCGCGATGGGAAAAAATTCGGTTAAGGCCAGGGGGAAAGAAAAAATATAAATTAAAACATAT
AGTATGGGCAAGCAGGGAGCTAGAACGATTCGCAGTTAATCCTGGCCTGTTAGAAACATCAGAAGGCTGT
AGACAAATACTGGGACAGCTACAACCATCCCTTCAGACAGGATCAGAAGAACTTAGATCATTATATAATA
CAGTAGCAACCCTCTATTGTGTGCATCAAAGGATAGAGATAAAAGACACCAAGGAAGCTTTAGACAAGAT
AGAGGAAGAGCAAAACAAAAGTAAGACCACCGCACAGCAAGCGGCCGCTGATCTTCAGACCTGGAGGAGG
AGATATGAGGGACAATTGGAGAAGTGAATTATATAAATATAAAGTAGTAAAAATTGAACCATTAGGAGTA
GCACCCACCAAGGCAAAGAGAAGAGTGGTGCAGAGAGAAAAAAGAGCAGTGGGAATAGGAGCTTTGTTCC
TTGGGTTCTTGGGAGCAGCAGGAAGCACTATGGGCGCAGCGTCAATGACGCTGACGGTACAGGCCAGACA
ATTATTGTCTGGTATAGTGCAGCAGCAGAACAATTTGCTGAGGGCTATTGAGGCGCAACAGCATCTGTTG
CAACTCACAGTCTGGGGCATCAAGCAGCTCCAGGCAAGAATCCTGGCTGTGGAAAGATACCTAAAGGATC
AACAGCTCCTGGGGATTTGGGGTTGCTCTGGAAAACTCATTTGCACCACTGCTGTGCCTTGGAATGCTAG
TTGGAGTAATAAATCTCTGGAACAGATTTGGAATCACACGACCTGGATGGAGTGGGACAGAGAAATTAAC
AATTACACAAGCTTAATACACTCCTTAATTGAAGAATCGCAAAACCAGCAAGAAAAGAATGAACAAGAAT
TATTGGAATTAGATAAATGGGCAAGTTTGTGGAATTGGTTTAACATAACAAATTGGCTGTGGTATATAAA
ATTATTCATAATGATAGTAGGAGGCTTGGTAGGTTTAAGAATAGTTTTTGCTGTACTTTCTATAGTGAAT
AGAGTTAGGCAGGGATATTCACCATTATCGTTTCAGACCCACCTCCCAACCCCGAGGGGACCCAGAGAGG
GCCTATTTCCCATGATTCCTTCATATTTGCATATACGATACAAGGCTGTTAGAGAGATAATTAGAATTAA
TTTGACTGTAAACACAAAGATATTAGTACAAAATACGTGACGTAGAAAGTAATAATTTCTTGGGTAGTTT
GCAGTTTTAAAATTATGTTTTAAAATGGACTATCATATGCTTACCGTAACTTGAAAGTATTTCGATTTCT
TGGCTTTATATATCTTGTGGAAAGGACGAAACACCGAGTGTAAAGCAACACACCCAGTTTTAGAGCTAGA
AATAGCAAGTTAAAATAAGGCTAGTCCGTTATCAACTTGAAAAAGTGGCACCGAGTCGGTGCTTTTTTAA
GCTTGGCGTAACTAGATCTTGAGACAAATGGCAGTATTCATCCACAATTTTAAAAGAAAAGGGGGGATTG
GGGGGTACAGTGCAGGGGAAAGAATAGTAGACATAATAGCAACAGACATACAAACTAAAGAATTACAAAA
ACAAATTACAAAAATTCAAAATTTTCGGGTTTATTACAGGGACAGCAGAGATCCACTTTGGCGCCGGCTC
GAGGGGG
Features (pLannotate 1.2.2; 29 found; start..end, strand, type, name):
     14..80      +  CDS            small t antigen (fragment): SV40 (simian virus 40) small t antigen
    106..317     +  promoter       EF-1α core promoter: core promoter for human elongation factor EF-1α
    318..1256    +  intron         EF-1α intron A: intron upstream of the start codon of human EF-1α
   1278..1877    +  CDS            PuroR (fragment): puromycin N-acetyltransferase; pac from Streptomyces; confers resistance to puromycin
   1893..2481    +  misc_feature   WPRE: woodchuck hepatitis virus posttranscriptional regulatory element
   2532..2551    +  misc_feature   cPPT/CTS (fragment): central polypurine tract and central termination sequence of HIV-1
   2553..2786    +  LTR            3' LTR (ΔU3): self-inactivating 3' long terminal repeat (LTR) from HIV-1
   2864..2985    +  polyA_signal   SV40 poly(A) signal: SV40 polyadenylation signal
   3025..3160    +  rep_origin     SV40 ori: SV40 origin of replication
   3181..3199    -  promoter       T7 promoter: promoter for bacteriophage T7 RNA polymerase
   3207..3362    +  CDS            lacZα (fragment): LacZα fragment of β-galactosidase; lacZ fragment
   3367..3795    +  rep_origin     f1 ori (sequence partly withheld): f1 bacteriophage origin of replication; arrow indicates direction of (+) strand synthesis
   3848..3952    +  promoter       AmpR promoter: bla
   3953..4813    +  CDS            AmpR: β-lactamase; bla; confers resistance to ampicillin, carbenicillin, and related antibiotics
   4984..5572    +  rep_origin     ori: high-copy-number ColE1/pMB1/pBR322/pUC origin of replication
   5755..5847    +  CDS            lacI (fragment): lac repressor; lacI; The lac repressor binds to the lac operator to inhibit transcription in E. coli. This inhibition can be relieved by adding lactose or isopropyl-β-D-thiogalactopyranoside (IPTG).
   5860..5881    +  protein_bind   CAP binding site: CAP binding activates transcription in the presence of cAMP. E. coli catabolite activator protein
   5896..5926    +  promoter       lac promoter: promoter for the E. coli lac operon
   5934..5950    +  protein_bind   lac operator: The lac repressor binds to the lac operator to inhibit transcription in E. coli. This inhibition can be relieved by adding lactose or isopropyl-β-D-thiogalactopyranoside (IPTG). lac repressor encoded by lacI
   5995..6013    +  promoter       T3 promoter: promoter for bacteriophage T3 RNA polymerase
   6041..6267    +  promoter       RSV promoter: Rous sarcoma virus enhancer/promoter
   6268..6448    +  LTR            5' LTR (truncated): truncated 5' long terminal repeat (LTR) from HIV-1
   6495..6620    +  misc_feature   HIV-1 Ψ: packaging signal of human immunodeficiency virus type 1
   6604..6967    +  CDS            HIV-1 gag (fragment): gag protein from human immunodeficiency virus 1; gag
   7113..7346    +  misc_feature   RRE: The Rev response element (RRE) of HIV-1 allows for Rev-dependent mRNA export from the nucleus to the cytoplasm.
   7723..7749    +  CDS            Rev (fragment): human immunodeficiency virus 1 (HIV-1) Rev protein; rev; enhances nuclear export of unspliced and incompletely spliced viral mRNAs
   7753..7993    +  promoter       U6 promoter: RNA polymerase III promoter for human U6 snRNA
   8023..8098    +  misc_RNA       gRNA scaffold: guide RNA scaffold for the Streptococcus pyogenes CRISPR/Cas9 system
   8154..8271    +  misc_feature   cPPT/CTS: central polypurine tract and central termination sequence of HIV-1
