[The description below was written by a language model from this plasmid's Addgene catalogue record and pLannotate feature annotations shown in this document.]
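Description:
NUAK1 gRNA (BRDN0001147733) is a third-generation lentiviral CRISPR guide plasmid built in the lentiGuide-Puro backbone, carrying a single guide RNA directed against human NUAK1 (also known as ARK5), designed against the NM_014840.2 reference transcript. In bacteria it is maintained at high copy from a ColE1/pUC-type origin with ampicillin selection through the β-lactamase gene. An f1 origin, an SV40 origin and poly(A) signal, and remnants of lac and T7/T3 elements are also annotated in the backbone.

The viral transfer cassette begins with an RSV promoter fused to a truncated HIV-1 5' LTR, which makes genomic RNA production Tat-independent. This is followed by the Ψ packaging signal with a partial gag sequence and the Rev response element for Rev-dependent nuclear export. A human U6 RNA polymerase III promoter then drives the guide, with the targeting spacer lying between the promoter and the Streptococcus pyogenes Cas9 gRNA scaffold. A cPPT/CTS element follows to aid nuclear import of the viral genome. Downstream, the EF-1α core promoter with its intron A expresses puromycin N-acetyltransferase for selection of transduced mammalian cells, and a WPRE enhances transcript expression. The cassette ends in a ΔU3 self-inactivating 3' LTR.

The plasmid does not encode Cas9, so it is meant to be used with a separate Cas9 vector such as lentiCas9-Blast or in cells that already express Cas9. Its purpose is to disrupt NUAK1 by Cas9 cleavage. It is one member of a human kinome gRNA collection whose guides were chosen using optimized rules for on-target activity and reduced off-target effects.
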