Addgene plasmid #75576: NUAK1 gRNA (BRDN0001147733)
Purpose: 3rd generation lentiviral gRNA plasmid targeting human NUAK1
Depositing lab: John Doench & David Root. Depositing organization: Broad Institute. Publication: Optimized sgRNA design to maximize activity and minimize off-target effects of CRISPR-Cas9. Doench JG, Fusi N, Sullender M, Hegde M, Vaimberg EW, Donovan KF, Smith I, Tothova Z, Wilen C, Orchard R, Virgin HW, Listgarten J, Root DE. Nat Biotechnol. 2016 Jan 18. doi: 10.1038/nbt.3437. PubMed 26780180.
Backbone
  Vector backbone: lentiGuide-Puro
  Backbone manufacturer: Zhang Lab (Addgene plasmid # 52963)
  Vector type: Mammalian Expression, Lentiviral, CRISPR
  Selectable markers: Puromycin
Growth in bacteria
  Bacterial resistance: Ampicillin, 100 μg/mL
  Growth temperature: 37°C
  Growth strain: DH5alpha
  Copy number: High Copy
Gene/Insert
  Gene/Insert name: NUAK1 (alt names: NUAK1; NM_014840.2)
  gRNA/shRNA sequence: AGTGTAAAGCAACACACCCA
  Species: H. sapiens (human)
  Entrez Gene: NUAK1 (a.k.a. ARK5)
  Promoter: hU6
  Cloning method: Unknown
  Sequencing primers: 5′ U6-F; 3′ pS2-R
Terms and licenses: Academic/Nonprofit Terms; Industry Terms: Not Available to Industry
Depositor comments: The gRNA was designed to target the following Genbank reference sequence(s): NM_014840.2. Note that this plasmid does NOT contain Cas9. It should be used in conjunction with lentiCas9-Blast (Addgene #52962) or otherwise with cell lines already expressing Cas9. Browse the full kinome gRNA library at http://www.addgene.org/pooled-library/broadgpp-human-kinome/ or visit http://www.broadinstitute.org/rnai/public/ for detailed protocols and information.
How to cite: NUAK1 gRNA (BRDN0001147733) was a gift from John Doench & David Root (Addgene plasmid # 75576 ; http://n2t.net/addgene:75576 ; RRID:Addgene_75576)
