>Addgene plasmid #75576 | NUAK1 gRNA (BRDN0001147733) | depositor partial sequence | sequence record 143036 | Target Sequence
AGTGTAAAGCAACACACCCA
