>Addgene plasmid #75576 | NUAK1 gRNA (BRDN0001147733) | addgene partial sequence | sequence record 184147 | hU6-F
TAGAAAGTAATAATTTCTTGGGTAGTTTGCAGTTTTAAAATTATGTTTTAAAATGGACTATCATATGCTT
ACCGTAACTTGAAAGTATTTCGATTTCTTGGCTTTATATATCTTGTGGAAAGGACGAAACACCGAGTGTA
AAGCAACACACCCAGTTTTAGAGCTAGAAATAGCAAGTTAAAATAAGGCTAGTCCGTTATCAACTTGAAA
AAGTGGCACCGAGTCGGTGCTTTTTTAAGCTTGGCGTAACTAGATCTTGAGACAAATGGCAGTATTCATC
CACAATTTTAAAAGAAAAGGGGGGATTGGGGGGTACAGTGCAGGGGAAAGAATAGTAGACATAATAGCAA
CAGACATACAAACTAAAGAATTACAAAAACAAATTACAAAAATTCAAAATTTTCGGGTTTATTACAGGGA
CAGCAGAGATCCACTTTGGCGCCGGCTCGAGGGGGCCCGGGTGCAAAGATGGATAAAGTTTTAAACAGAG
AGGAATCTTTGCAGCTAATGGACCTTCTAGGTCTTGAAAGGAGTGGGAATTGGCTCCGGTGCCCGTCAGT
GGGCAGAGCG
